>Addgene plasmid #248922 | pMSP1D1_mCherry | addgene full sequence | sequence record 494373 | Addgene NGS Result
TGGCGAATGGG
[124 nt withheld, positions 12-135]
C
[91 nt withheld, positions 137-227]
A
[49 nt withheld, positions 229-277]
CCTTTGACGTTGGAGTCCACGTTCTTT
[37 nt withheld, positions 305-341]
ACCCTATCTCGGTCTATTCTTTTGATTTATAAGGGATTTTGCCGATTTCGGCCTATTGGTTAAAAAATGA
GCTGATTTAACAAAAATTTAACGCGAATTTTAACAAAATATTAACGTTTACAATTTCAGGTGGCACTTTT
CGGGGAAATGTGCGCGGAACCCCTATTTGTTTATTTTTCTAAATACATTCAAATATGTATCCGCTCATGA
ATTAATTCTTAGAAAAACTCATCGAGCATCAAATGAAACTGCAATTTATTCATATCAGGATTATCAATAC
CATATTTTTGAAAAAGCCGTTTCTGTAATGAAGGAGAAAACTCACCGAGGCAGTTCCATAGGATGGCAAG
ATCCTGGTATCGGTCTGCGATTCCGACTCGTCCAACATCAATACAACCTATTAATTTCCCCTCGTCAAAA
ATAAGGTTATCAAGTGAGAAATCACCATGAGTGACGACTGAATCCGGTGAGAATGGCAAAAGTTTATGCA
TTTCTTTCCAGACTTGTTCAACAGGCCAGCCATTACGCTCGTCATCAAAATCACTCGCATCAACCAAACC
GTTATTCATTCGTGATTGCGCCTGAGCGAGACGAAATACGCGATCGCTGTTAAAAGGACAATTACAAACA
GGAATCGAATGCAACCGGCGCAGGAACACTGCCAGCGCATCAACAATATTTTCACCTGAATCAGGATATT
CTTCTAATACCTGGAATGCTGTTTTCCCGGGGATCGCAGTGGTGAGTAACCATGCATCATCAGGAGTACG
GATAAAATGCTTGATGGTCGGAAGAGGCATAAATTCCGTCAGCCAGTTTAGTCTGACCATCTCATCTGTA
ACATCATTGGCAACGCTACCTTTGCCATGTTTCAGAAACAACTCTGGCGCATCGGGCTTCCCATACAATC
GATAGATTGTCGCACCTGATTGCCCGACATTATCGCGAGCCCATTTATACCCATATAAATCAGCATCCAT
GTTGGAATTTAATCGCGGCCTAGAGCAAGACGTTTCCCGTTGAATATGGCTCATAACACCCCTTGTATTA
CTGTTTATGTAAGCAGACAGTTTTATTGTTCATGACCAAAATCCCTTAACGTGAGTTTTCGTTCCACTGA
GCGTCAGACCCCGTAGAAAAGATCAAAGGATCTTCTTGAGATCCTTTTTTTCTGCGCGTAATCTGCTGCT
TGCAAACAAAAAAACCACCGCTACCAGCGGTGGTTTGTTTGCCGGATCAAGAGCTACCAACTCTTTTTCC
GAAGGTAACTGGCTTCAGCAGAGCGCAGATACCAAATACTGTCCTTCTAGTGTAGCCGTAGTTAGGCCAC
CACTTCAAGAACTCTGTAGCACCGCCTACATACCTCGCTCTGCTAATCCTGTTACCAGTGGCTGCTGCCA
GTGGCGATAAGTCGTGTCTTACCGGGTTGGACTCAAGACGATAGTTACCGGATAAGGCGCAGCGGTCGGG
CTGAACGGGGGGTTCGTGCACACAGCCCAGCTTGGAGCGAACGACCTACACCGAACTGAGATACCTACAG
CGTGAGCTATGAGAAAGCGCCACGCTTCCCGAAGGGAGAAAGGCGGACAGGTATCCGGTAAGCGGCAGGG
TCGGAACAGGAGAGCGCACGAGGGAGCTTCCAGGGGGAAACGCCTGGTATCTTTATAGTCCTGTCGGGTT
TCGCCACCTCTGACTTGAGCGTCGATTTTTGTGATGCTCGTCAGGGGGGCGGAGCCTATGGAAAAACGCC
AGCAACGCGGCCTTTTTACGGTTCCTGGCCTTTTGCTGGCCTTTTGCTCACATGTTCTTTCCTGCGTTAT
CCCCTGATTCTGTGGATAACCGTATTACCGCCTTTGAGTGAGCTGATACCGCTCGCCGCAGCCGAACGAC
CGAGCGCAGCGAGTCAGTGAGCGAGGAAGCGGAAGAGCGCCTGATGCGGTATTTTCTCCTTACGCATCTG
TGCGGTATTTCACACCGCATATATGGTGCACTCTCAGTACAATCTGCTCTGATGCCGCATAGTTAAGCCA
GTATACACTCCGCTATCGCTACGTGACTGGGTCATGGCTGCGCCCCGACACCCGCCAACACCCGCTGACG
CGCCCTGACGGGCTTGTCTGCTCCCGGCATCCGCTTACAGACAAGCTGTGACCGTCTCCGGGAGCTGCAT
GTGTCAGAGGTTTTCACCGTCATCACCGAAACGCGCGAGGCAGCTGCGGTAAAGCTCATCAGCGTGGTCG
TGAAGCGATTCACAGATGTCTGCCTGTTCATCCGCGTCCAGCTCGTTGAGTTTCTCCAGAAGCGTTAATG
TCTGGCTTCTGATAAAGCGGGCCATGTTAAGGGCGGTTTTTTCCTGTTTGGTCACTGATGCCTCCGTGTA
AGGGGGATTTCTGTTCATGGGGGTAATGATACCGATGAAACGAGAGAGGATGCTCACGATACGGGTTACT
GATGATGAACATGCCCGGTTACTGGAACGTTGTGAGGGTAAACAACTGGCGGTATGGATGCGGCGGGACC
AGAGAAAAATCACTCAGGGTCAATGCCAGCGCTTCGTTAATACAGATGTAGGTGTTCCACAGGGTAGCCA
GCAGCATCCTGCGATGCAGATCCGGAACATAATGGTGCAGGGCGCTGACTTCCGCGTTTCCAGACTTTAC
GAAACACGGAAACCGAAGACCATTCATGTTGTTGCTCAGGTCGCAGACGTTTTGCAGCAGCAGTCGCTTC
ACGTTCGCTCGCGTATCGGTGATTCATTCTGCTAACCAGTAAGGCAACCCCGCCAGCCTAGCCGGGTCCT
CAACGACAGGAGCACGATCATGCGCACCCGTGGGGCCGCCATGCCGGCGATAATGGCCTGCTTCTCGCCG
AAACGTTTGGTGGCGGGACCAGTGACGAAGGCTTGAGCGAGGGCGTGCAAGATTCCGAATACCGCAAGCG
ACAGGCCGATCATCGTCGCGCTCCAGCGAAAGCGGTCCTCGCCGAAAATGACCCAGAGCGCTGCCGGCAC
CTGTCCTACGAGTTGCATGATAAAGAAGACAGTCATAAGTGCGGCGACGATAGTCATGCCCCGCGCCCAC
CGGAAGGAGCTGACTGGGTTGAAGGCTCTCAAGGGCATCGGTCGAGATCCCGGTGCCTAATGAGTGAGCT
AACTTACATTAATTGCGTTGCGCTCACTGCCCGCTTTCCAGTCGGGAAACCTGTCGTGCCAGCTGCATTA
ATGAATCGGCCAACGCGCGGGGAGAGGCGGTTTGCGTATTGGGCGCCAGGGTGGTTTTTCTTTTCACCAG
TGAGACGGGCAACAGCTGATTGCCCTTCACCGCCTGGCCCTGAGAGAGTTGCAGCAAGCGGTCCACGCTG
GTTTGCCCCAGCAGGCGAAAATCCTGTTTGATGGTGGTTAACGGCGGGATATAACATGAGCTGTCTTCGG
TATCGTCGTATCCCACTACCGAGATATCCGCACCAACGCGCAGCCCGGACTCGGTAATGGCGCGCATTGC
GCCCAGCGCCATCTGATCGTTGGCAACCAGCATCGCAGTGGGAACGATGCCCTCATTCAGCATTTGCATG
GTTTGTTGAAAACCGGACATGGCACTCCAGTCGCCTTCCCGTTCCGCTATCGGCTGAATTTGATTGCGAG
TGAGATATTTATGCCAGCCAGCCAGACGCAGACGCGCCGAGACAGAACTTAATGGGCCCGCTAACAGCGC
GATTTGCTGGTGACCCAATGCGACCAGATGCTCCACGCCCAGTCGCGTACCGTCTTCATGGGAGAAAATA
ATACTGTTGATGGGTGTCTGGTCAGAGACATCAAGAAATAACGCCGGAACATTAGTGCAGGCAGCTTCCA
CAGCAATGGCATCCTGGTCATCCAGCGGATAGTTAATGATCAGCCCACTGACGCGTTGCGCGAGAAGATT
GTGCACCGCCGCTTTACAGGCTTCGACGCCGCTTCGTTCTACCATCGACACCACCACGCTGGCACCCAGT
TGATCGGCGCGAGATTTAATCGCCGCGACAATTTGCGACGGCGCGTGCAGGGCCAGACTGGAGGTGGCAA
CGCCAATCAGCAACGACTGTTTGCCCGCCAGTTGTTGTGCCACGCGGTTGGGAATGTAATTCAGCTCCGC
CATCGCCGCTTCCACTTTTTCCCGCGTTTTCGCAGAAACGTGGCTGGCCTGGTTCACCACGCGGGAAACG
GTCTGATAAGAGACACCGGCATACTCTGCGACATCGTATAACGTTACTGGTTTCACATTCACCACCCTGA
ATTGACTCTCTTCCGGGCGCTATCATGCCATACCGCGAAAGGTTTTGCGCCATTCGATGGTGTCCGGGAT
CTCGACGCTCTCCCTTATGCGACTCCTGCATTAGGAAGCAGCCCAGTAGTAGGTTGAGGCCGTTGAGCAC
CGCCGCCGCAAGGAATGGTGCATGCAAGGAGATGGCGCCCAACAGTCCCCCGGCCACGGGGCCTGCCACC
ATACCCACGCCGAAACAAGCGCTCATGAGCCCGAAGTGGCGAGCCCGATCTTCCCCATCGGTGATGTCGG
CGATATAGGCGCCAGCAACCGCACCTGTGGCGCCGGTGATGCCGGCCACGATGCGTCCGGCGTAGAGGAT
CGAGATCTCGATCCCGCGAAATTAATACGACTCACTATAGGGGAATTGTGAGCGGATAACAATTCCCCTC
TAGAAATAATTTTGTTTAACTTTAAGAAGGAGATATACCATGGGACATCACCACCACCACCACCATGATT
ACGACATCCCGACAACCGAGAACCTGTACTTCCAGGGCAGCACCTTCAGCAAACTGCGCGAGCAGTTGGG
CCCAGTTACTCAGGAGTTCTGGGACAACCTGGAAAAGGAAACCGAGGGCCTCCGTCAAGAAATGAGCAAA
GATTTGGAGGAGGTCAAGGCAAAGGTGCAGCCTTACCTGGACGACTTCCAAAAGAAGTGGCAGGAGGAGA
TGGAACTGTACCGCCAAAAGGTGGAACCGTTGCGTGCTGAACTTCAGGAGGGCGCGCGCCAAAAGCTGCA
CGAACTGCAGGAGAAGTTGTCCCCGCTGGGCGAAGAGATGCGTGATAGAGCTCGTGCGCACGTGGATGCG
CTGAGAACGCACCTGGCTCCGTACAGCGACGAATTGAGACAACGTCTGGCGGCACGCCTGGAGGCACTGA
AAGAAAATGGCGGTGCGCGTCTTGCGGAATATCATGCTAAGGCCACCGAGCATTTGTCGACCCTGAGCGA
AAAAGCGAAGCCGGCACTTGAAGATCTGCGCCAAGGTCTGCTGCCGGTGCTGGAAAGTTTCAAAGTGAGC
TTTCTGAGTGCGTTGGAGGAGTACACTAAAAAACTGAACACCCAGCAGGGTTCTAAAGGTGAGGAAGACA
ACATGGCGATTATTAAAGAGTTCATGCGTTTTAAGGTTCACATGGAAGGTTCCGTGAACGGCCACGAGTT
TGAAATCGAAGGCGAGGGCGAGGGTCGCCCTTACGAGGGAACCCAAACTGCCAAATTGAAGGTGACCAAG
GGTGGTCCGCTGCCGTTTGCCTGGGATATCCTGTCCCCGCAGTTCATGTATGGTAGCAAAGCGTATGTTA
AACACCCGGCAGATATCCCGGATTACCTGAAGCTCTCTTTTCCGGAGGGCTTTAAGTGGGAGCGTGTTAT
GAACTTCGAGGATGGTGGGGTGGTCACGGTTACGCAAGACAGCTCTCTGCAGGACGGCGAGTTCATCTAT
AAAGTGAAGCTGCGTGGTACAAATTTCCCGTCCGACGGCCCAGTTATGCAGAAAAAAACGATGGGTTGGG
AAGCGAGCAGCGAAAGAATGTACCCGGAGGACGGTGCTCTGAAGGGCGAGATCAAGCAACGTCTGAAATT
GAAAGATGGCGGTCATTATGATGCGGAAGTTAAAACCACCTACAAAGCGAAGAAGCCGGTCCAGTTACCG
GGTGCATATAACGTCAATATTAAGTTGGACATCACCAGCCATAATGAAGACTACACCATTGTGGAACAGT
ACGAGCGCGCGGAAGGCCGTCATAGCACCGGTGGCATGGATGAACTGTACAAGTAAGCGGCCGCACTCGA
GCACCACCACCACCACCACTGAGATCCGGCTGCTAACAAAGCCCGAAAGGAAGCTGAGTTGGCTGCTGCC
ACCGCTGAGCAATAACTAGCATAACCCCTTGGGGCCTCTAAACGGGTCTTGAGGGGTTTTTTGCTGAAAG
GAGGAACTATATCCGGAT
Features (pLannotate 1.2.2; 21 found; start..end, strand, type, name):
     12..467     +  rep_origin     f1 ori (sequence partly withheld): f1 bacteriophage origin of replication; arrow indicates direction of (+) strand synthesis
    494..551     +  promoter       AmpR promoter (fragment): bla
    560..1375    -  CDS            KanR: aminoglycoside phosphotransferase; aph(3')-Ia; confers resistance to kanamycin in bacteria or G418 (Geneticin®) in eukaryotes
   1497..2085    +  rep_origin     ori: high-copy-number ColE1/pMB1/pBR322/pUC origin of replication
   2271..2413    -  misc_feature   bom: basis of mobility region from pBR322
   2515..2706    -  CDS            rop: Rop protein, which maintains plasmids at low copy number; rop
   2723..3103    +  CDS            YPB1_ECOLX: Protein predicted: Swiss-Prot protein existence level 4. From Escherichia coli.
   3175..3466    -  CDS            TcR (fragment): tetracycline efflux protein; tet; confers resistance to tetracycline
   3481..3502    -  protein_bind   CAP binding site: CAP binding activates transcription in the presence of cAMP. E. coli catabolite activator protein
   3515..4597    -  CDS            lacI: lac repressor; lacI; The lac repressor binds to the lac operator to inhibit transcription in E. coli. This inhibition can be relieved by adding lactose or isopropyl-β-D-thiogalactopyranoside (IPTG).
   4598..4675    -  promoter       lacI promoter: lacI
   4683..4962    -  CDS            TcR (fragment): tetracycline efflux protein; tet; confers resistance to tetracycline
   4984..5002    +  promoter       T7 promoter: promoter for bacteriophage T7 RNA polymerase
   5003..5027    +  protein_bind   lac operator: The lac repressor binds to the lac operator to inhibit transcription in E. coli. This inhibition can be relieved by adding lactose or isopropyl-β-D-thiogalactopyranoside (IPTG). lac repressor encoded by lacI
   5042..5064    +  RBS            RBS: efficient ribosome binding site from bacteriophage T7 gene 10 (Olins and Rangwala, 1989)
   5080..5096    +  CDS            9xHis (fragment): 9xHis affinity tag
   5140..5706    +  CDS            APOA1 (fragment): APOA1_GORGO - Experimental evidence at protein level: Swiss-Prot protein existence level 1. Participates in the reverse transport of cholesterol from tissues to the liver for excretion by promoting cholesterol efflux from tissues and by acting as a cofactor for the lecithin cholesterol acyltransferase (LCAT). As part of the SPAP complex, activates spermatozoa motility (By similarity). From Gorilla gorilla gorilla (Western lowland gorilla).
   5713..6414    +  CDS            mCherry: mCherry is a basic (constitutively fluorescent) red fluorescent protein published in 2004, derived from Discosoma sp.. It is reported to be a very rapidly-maturing monomer with low acid sensitivity.
   6433..6450    +  CDS            9xHis (fragment): 9xHis affinity tag
   6460..6509    +  CDS            SET1 (fragment): solubility-enhancement tag derived from T7 phage gene 10B
   6517..6564    +  terminator     T7 terminator: transcription terminator for bacteriophage T7 RNA polymerase
