[The description below was written by a language model from this plasmid's Addgene catalogue record and pLannotate feature annotations shown in this document.]
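Description:
pMSP1D1_mCherry is a bacterial expression plasmid built on the pET-28a(+) backbone for producing a fluorescent membrane scaffold protein in E. coli. It carries the kanamycin resistance gene (aph(3')-Ia) for selection, a ColE1/pBR322-type origin with the bom region and the rop gene, and an f1 phage origin. The catalogue lists it as high copy, although rop normally moderates copy number in pET-type vectors. The sequenced plasmid is 6,589 nt. Short annotated fragments of a tetracycline resistance gene, an AmpR promoter and a predicted E. coli ORF appear to be backbone remnants rather than functional parts.

The expression cassette follows the standard pET design. A T7 promoter is followed immediately by a lac operator and the T7 gene 10 ribosome binding site, and the plasmid-borne lacI gene supplies repressor. Transcription therefore depends on T7 RNA polymerase and is induced with IPTG, which fits the depositor's recommendation of a BL21(DE3) host. The roughly 1.35 kb insert, cloned between NcoI and HindIII, encodes an N-terminal His tag, then MSP1D1, which the annotation detects as an apolipoprotein A-I fragment, then mCherry fused at its C-terminus. The catalogue's species entry of E. coli likely reflects the expression host rather than the origin of the coding sequences. A second His-tag fragment and a short match to a T7 gene 10B-derived tag lie downstream of mCherry, before the T7 terminator. The record does not show whether these are translated as part of the fusion.

The purified protein is intended to wrap lipid bilayers into nanodiscs whose scaffold belt is intrinsically red fluorescent. The MSP1D1 portion derives from an earlier MSP1D1 expression plasmid.
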