Addgene plasmid #248922: pMSP1D1_mCherry
Purpose: Bacterial expression of fluorescent membrane scaffold protein MSP1D1 fused to mCherry for nanodisc formation
Depositing lab: Michael Marty. Depositing organization: University of Arizona. Publication: Design of Fluorescent Membrane Scaffold Proteins for Nanodiscs. Cleveland E, Wolf AR, Chen S, Mohona FA, Kailat I, Tran BH, Lavanya SB; Primanis-Erickson N, Lin Y-C, Marty MT. ACS Chem Biol. (2026). doi: https://doi.org/10.1021/acschembio.6c00340.
Backbone
  Vector backbone: pET-28a(+)
  Backbone manufacturer: GenScript
  Backbone size w/o insert (bp): 5369
  Vector type: Bacterial Expression
Growth in bacteria
  Bacterial resistance: Kanamycin, 50 μg/mL
  Growth temperature: 37°C
  Growth strain: DH5alpha
  Copy number: High Copy
Gene/Insert
  Gene/Insert name: MSP1D1_mCherry
  Species: E. coli
  Insert size (bp): 1350
  Promoter: T7 Promoter
  Tag / fusion protein: His (N terminal on insert)
  Cloning method: Restriction Enzyme; 5′ cloning site Nco1 (not destroyed); 3′ cloning site Hind III (not destroyed)
  Sequencing primers: 5′ TAATACGACTCACTATAGGG; 3′ GCTAGTTATTGCTCAGCGG
Resource information
  A portion of this plasmid was derived from a plasmid made by: Stephen Sligar (Addgene #20061), and the fluorescent protein sequence was derived from https://www.fpbase.org/protein/mcherry/ (DOI: 10.1038/nbt1037).
Terms and licenses: Academic/Nonprofit Terms; Industry Terms: Not Available to Industry
Depositor comments: Depositor recommends growing plasmid in the E. coli strain BL21 (DE3).
How to cite: pMSP1D1_mCherry was a gift from Michael Marty (Addgene plasmid # 248922 ; http://n2t.net/addgene:248922 ; RRID:Addgene_248922)
