>Addgene plasmid #248922 | pMSP1D1_mCherry | depositor partial sequence | sequence record 491057 | MSP1D1 gene
ATGGGTCATCATCATCATCATCATCACGATTATGATATTCCTACTACTGAGAATTTGTATTTTCAGGGTT
CTACCTTCAGTAAACTTCGCGAACAACTGGGCCCCGTGACGCAGGAATTCTTCGACAACCTGGAAAAAGA
AACCGAGGGACTGCGTCAGGAAATGTCCAAAGATCTAGAAGAGGTGAAGGCCAAGGTTCAGCCATATCTC
GATGACTTTCAGAAAAAATTCCAGGAAGAGATGGAATTATATCGTCAAAAGGTGGAACCGCTGCGTGCGG
AACTGCAAGAGGGAGCAAGACAAAAACTCCATGAGCTCCAAGAGAAGCTCAGCCCATTAGGCGAAGAAAT
GCGCGATCGCGCCCGTGCACATGTTGATGCACTCCGGACTCATTTGGCGCCGTATTCGGATGAACTTCGC
CAGCGTTTGGCCGCACGTCTCGAGGCGCTGAAAGAAAACGGGGGTGCCCGCTTGGCTGAGTACCACGCGA
AAGCGACAGAACACCTGAGCACCTTGAGCGAAAAAGCGAAACCGGCGCTGGAAGATCTACGCCAGGGCTT
ATTGCCTGTTCTTGAGAGCTTTAAAGTCAGTTTTCTGTCAGCTCTGGAAGAATATACTAAAAAGCTGAAT
ACCCAG
