>Addgene plasmid #248922 | pMSP1D1_mCherry | depositor partial sequence | sequence record 491058 | mCherry
TCTAAAGGTGAGGAAGACAACATGGCGATTATTAAAGAGTTCATGCGTTTTAAGGTTCACATGGAAGGTT
CCGTGAACGGCCACGAGTTTGAAATCGAAGGCGAGGGCGAGGGTCGCCCTTACGAGGGAACCCAAACTGC
CAAATTGAAGGTGACCAAGGGTGGTCCGCTGCCGTTTGCCTGGGATATCCTGTCCCCGCAGTTCATGTAT
GGTAGCAAAGCGTATGTTAAACACCCGGCAGATATCCCGGATTACCTGAAGCTCTCTTTTCCGGAGGGCT
TTAAGTGGGAGCGTGTTATGAACTTCGAGGATGGTGGGGTGGTCACGGTTACGCAAGACAGCTCTCTGCA
GGACGGCGAGTTCATCTATAAAGTGAAGCTGCGTGGTACAAATTTCCCGTCCGACGGCCCAGTTATGCAG
AAAAAAACGATGGGTTGGGAAGCGAGCAGCGAAAGAATGTACCCGGAGGACGGTGCTCTGAAGGGCGAGA
TCAAGCAACGTCTGAAATTGAAAGATGGCGGTCATTATGATGCGGAAGTTAAAACCACCTACAAAGCGAA
GAAGCCGGTCCAGTTACCGGGTGCATATAACGTCAATATTAAGTTGGACATCACCAGCCATAATGAAGAC
TACACCATTGTGGAACAGTACGAGCGCGCGGAAGGCCGTCATAGCACCGGTGGCATGGATGAACTGTACA
AG
